Addgene plasmid #115253: NODAL-MYC-DYK-C312A
Purpose: For mammalian expression of the human NODAL open reading frame (with a mutated Cysteine residue) with a C-terminal MYC-DYK tag
Depositing lab: Lynne Postovit. Depositing organization: University of Alberta. Publication: Genetically regulated human NODAL splice variants are differentially post-transcriptionally processed and functionally distinct. Findlay SD, Bilyk O, Lypka K, Waskiewicz AJ, Postovit L. (2018) bioRxiv 276170 10.1101/276170.
Backbone
  Vector backbone: pCMV6
  Backbone manufacturer: Origene
  Vector type: Mammalian Expression
  Selectable markers: Neomycin (select with G418)
Growth in bacteria
  Bacterial resistance: Kanamycin, 50 μg/mL
  Growth temperature: 37°C
  Growth strain: DH5alpha
  Copy number: Unknown
Gene/Insert
  Gene/Insert name: NODAL
  Species: H. sapiens (human)
  Mutation: C312A
  Entrez Gene: NODAL (a.k.a. HTX5)
  Promoter: CMV
  Tag / fusion protein: MYC-DYK (C terminal on insert)
  Cloning method: Restriction Enzyme; 5′ cloning site unknown (unknown if destroyed)
  Sequencing primers: 5′ T7; 3′ hGH-PA-R
Terms and licenses: Academic/Nonprofit Terms; Industry Terms: Not Available to Industry
Depositor comments: C312 is involved in interchain disuflide bond formation (by similarity) . Please visit https://www.biorxiv.org/content/early/2018/03/04/276170 for bioRxiv preprint.
How to cite: NODAL-MYC-DYK-C312A was a gift from Lynne Postovit (Addgene plasmid # 115253 ; http://n2t.net/addgene:115253 ; RRID:Addgene_115253)
