[The description below was written by a language model from this plasmid's Addgene catalogue record and pLannotate feature annotations shown in this document.]
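Description:
NODAL-MYC-DYK-C312A is a mammalian expression plasmid of about 5.9 kb built on the commercial pCMV6 backbone. It carries the human NODAL open reading frame with a cysteine-to-alanine substitution at residue 312. The coding sequence is driven by the human cytomegalovirus immediate-early enhancer and promoter and is terminated by the human growth hormone polyadenylation signal. A T7 promoter lies between the CMV promoter and the insert, where it serves as a sequencing primer site and could support in vitro transcription. NODAL is fused at its C-terminus to a MYC-DYK (Myc plus FLAG-type) tandem epitope tag. The automated annotation picks up only a short FLAG-like fragment downstream of the ORF and does not call the Myc portion, but this is consistent with the catalogue description.

The plasmid is propagated in E. coli through a high-copy ColE1/pUC-type origin, and an f1 origin is also present. A single Tn5 aminoglycoside phosphotransferase (NeoR/KanR) gene sits behind tandem bacterial (bla) and SV40 early promoters and is followed by the HSV TK polyadenylation signal. This arrangement gives kanamycin resistance in bacteria and G418 selection in mammalian cells, which allows stable lines to be made. Small ble, lacZα and bGH poly(A) fragments appear to be backbone remnants. The depositor and sequencing-verified records show the same features in the same order and differ only in their start coordinate.

According to the depositor, C312 is inferred by similarity to form an interchain disulfide bond, so the mutant is presumably meant to probe how that bond contributes to NODAL dimerisation, processing or activity. The epitope tags allow detection or immunoprecipitation of the expressed protein.
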