Features (pLannotate 1.2.2; 16 found; start..end, strand, type, name):
      1..25      +  rep_origin     M13 ori (fragment): M13 bacteriophage origin of replication; arrow indicates direction of (+) strand synthesis
     29..183     -  CDS            lacZα (fragment): LacZα fragment of β-galactosidase; lacZ fragment
    343..722     +  enhancer       CMV enhancer: human cytomegalovirus immediate early enhancer
    724..923     +  promoter       CMV promoter: human cytomegalovirus (CMV) immediate early promoter
    952..970     +  promoter       T7 promoter: promoter for bacteriophage T7 RNA polymerase
   1029..2069    +  CDS            NODAL: NODAL_HUMAN - Experimental evidence at protein level: Swiss-Prot protein existence level 1. Essential for mesoderm formation and axial patterning during embryonic development. From Homo sapiens (Human).
   2136..2160    +  CDS            3xFLAG (fragment): three tandem FLAG® epitope tags
   2206..2828    +  polyA_signal   hGH poly(A) signal: human growth hormone polyadenylation signal
   2977..3565    -  rep_origin     ori: high-copy-number ColE1/pMB1/pBR322/pUC origin of replication
   3787..3803    +  polyA_signal   bGH poly(A) signal (fragment): bovine growth hormone polyadenylation signal
   3894..3941    -  polyA_signal   HSV TK poly(A) signal: herpes simplex virus thymidine kinase polyadenylation signal (Cole and Stacy, 1985)
   4000..4152    -  CDS            ble (fragment): BLE_KLEPN - Experimental evidence at protein level: Swiss-Prot protein existence level 1. Binding protein with a strong affinity to the bleomycin family of antibiotics. Binds to CL990; an antimitotic-antibiotic compound. From Klebsiella pneumoniae.
   4173..4967    -  CDS            NeoR/KanR: aminoglycoside phosphotransferase from Tn5; aph(3')-II (or nptII); confers resistance to neomycin, kanamycin, and G418 (Geneticin®)
   5002..5359    -  promoter       SV40 promoter: SV40 enhancer and early promoter
   5361..5465    -  promoter       AmpR promoter: bla
   5492..5920    +  rep_origin     f1 ori (sequence partly withheld): f1 bacteriophage origin of replication; arrow indicates direction of (+) strand synthesis
>Addgene plasmid #115253 | NODAL-MYC-DYK-C312A | depositor full sequence | sequence record 217105 | Full Sequence
AACAAAATATTAACGCTTACAATTTCCATTCGCCATTCAGGCTGCGCAACTGTTGGGAAGGGCGATCGGT
GCGGGCCTCTTCGCTATTACGCCAGCTGGCGAAAGGGGGATGTGCTGCAAGGCGATTAAGTTGGGTAACG
CCAGGGTTTTCCCAGTCACGACGTTGTAAAACGACGGCCAGTGCCAAGCTGATCTATACATTGAATCAAT
ATTGGCAATTAGCCATATTAGTCATTGGTTATATAGCATAAATCAATATTGGCTATTGGCCATTGCATAC
GTTGTATCTATATCATAATATGTACATTTATATTGGCTCATGTCCAATATGACCGCCATGTTGACATTGA
TTATTGACTAGTTATTAATAGTAATCAATTACGGGGTCATTAGTTCATAGCCCATATATGGAGTTCCGCG
TTACATAACTTACGGTAAATGGCCCGCCTGGCTGACCGCCCAACGACCCCCGCCCATTGACGTCAATAAT
GACGTATGTTCCCATAGTAACGCCAATAGGGACTTTCCATTGACGTCAATGGGTGGAGTATTTACGGTAA
ACTGCCCACTTGGCAGTACATCAAGTGTATCATATGCCAAGTCCGCCCCCTATTGACGTCAATGACGGTA
AATGGCCCGCCTGGCATTATGCCCAGTACATGACCTTACGGGACTTTCCTACTTGGCAGTACATCTACGT
ATTAGTCATCGCTATTACCATGGTGATGCGGTTTTGGCAGTACACCAATGGGCGTGGATAGCGGTTTGAC
TCACGGGGATTTCCAAGTCTCCACCCCATTGACGTCAATGGGAGTTTGTTTTGGCACCAAAATCAACGGG
ACTTTCCAAAATGTCGTAATAACCCCGCCCCGTTGACGCAAATGGGCGGTAGGCGTGTACGGTGGGAGGT
CTATATAAGCAGAGCTCGTTTAGTGAACCGTCAGAATTTTGTAATACGACTCACTATAGGGCGGCCGGGA
ATTCATCGACTGGATCCGGTACCGAGGAGATCTGCCGCCGCGATCGCCATGCACGCCCACTGCCTGCCCT
TCCTTCTGCACGCCTGGTGGGCCCTACTCCAGGCGGGTGCTGCGACGGTGGCCACTGCGCTCCTGCGTAC
GCGGGGGCAGCCCTCGTCGCCATCCCCTCTGGCGTACATGCTGAGCCTCTACCGCGACCCGCTGCCGAGG
GCAGACATCATCCGCAGCCTACAGGCAGAAGATGTGGCAGTGGATGGGCAGAACTGGACGTTTGCTTTTG
ACTTCTCCTTCCTGAGCCAACAAGAGGATCTGGCATGGGCTGAGCTCCGGCTGCAGCTGTCCAGCCCTGT
GGACCTCCCCACTGAGGGCTCACTTGCCATTGAGATTTTCCACCAGCCAAAGCCCGACACAGAGCAGGCT
TCAGACAGCTGCTTAGAGCGGTTTCAGATGGACCTATTCACTGTCACTTTGTCCCAGGTCACCTTTTCCT
TGGGCAGCATGGTTTTGGAGGTGACCAGGCCTCTCTCCAAGTGGCTGAAGCGCCCTGGGGCCCTGGAGAA
GCAGATGTCCAGGGTAGCTGGAGAGTGCTGGCCGCGGCCCCCCACACCGCCTGCCACCAATGTGCTCCTT
ATGCTCTACTCCAACCTCTCGCAGGAGCAGAGGCAGCTGGGTGGGTCCACCTTGCTGTGGGAAGCCGAGA
GCTCCTGGCGGGCCCAGGAGGGACAGCTGTCCTGGGAGTGGGGCAAGAGGCACCGTCGACATCACTTGCC
AGACAGAAGTCAACTGTGTCGGAAGGTCAAGTTCCAGGTGGACTTCAACCTGATCGGATGGGGCTCCTGG
ATCATCTACCCCAAGCAGTACAACGCCTATCGCTGTGAGGGCGAGTGTCCTAATCCTGTTGGGGAGGAGT
TTCATCCGACCAACCATGCATACATCCAGAGTCTGCTGAAACGTTACCAGCCCCACCGAGTCCCTTCCAC
TGCCTGTGCCCCAGTGAAGACCAAGCCGCTGAGCATGCTGTATGTGGATAATGGCAGAGTGCTCCTAGAT
CACCATAAAGACATGATCGTGGAAGAATGTGGGTGCCTCACGCGTACGCGGCCGCTCGAGCAGAAACTCA
TCTCAGAAGAGGATCTGGCAGCAAATGATATCCTGGATTACAAGGATGACGACGATAAGGTTTAAACGGC
CGGCCGCGGTCATAGCTGTTTCCTGAACAGATCCCGGGTGGCATCCCTGTGACCCCTCCCCAGTGCCTCT
CCTGGCCCTGGAAGTTGCCACTCCAGTGCCCACCAGCCTTGTCCTAATAAAATTAAGTTGCATCATTTTG
TCTGACTAGGTGTCCTTCTATAATATTATGGGGTGGAGGGGGGTGGTATGGAGCAAGGGGCAAGTTGGGA
AGACAACCTGTAGGGCCTGCGGGGTCTATTGGGAACCAAGCTGGAGTGCAGTGGCACAATCTTGGCTCAC
TGCAATCTCCGCCTCCTGGGTTCAAGCGATTCTCCTGCCTCAGCCTCCCGAGTTGTTGGGATTCCAGGCA
TGCATGACCAGGCTCAGCTAATTTTTGTTTTTTTGGTAGAGACGGGGTTTCACCATATTGGCCAGGCTGG
TCTCCAACTCCTAATCTCAGGTGATCTACCCACCTTGGCCTCCCAAATTGCTGGGATTACAGGCGTGAAC
CACTGCTCCCTTCCCTGTCCTTCTGATTTTAAAATAACTATACCAGCAGGAGGACGTCCAGACACAGCAT
AGGCTACCTGGCCATGCCCAACCGGTGGGACATTTGAGTTGCTTGCTTGGCACTGTCCTCTCATGCGTTG
GGTCCACTCAGTAGATGCCTGTTGAATTGGGTACGCGGCCAGCGGCGAGCGGTATCAGCTCACTCAAAGG
CGGTAATACGGTTATCCACAGAATCAGGGGATAACGCAGGAAAGAACATGTGAGCAAAAGGCCAGCAAAA
GGCCAGGAACCGTAAAAAGGCCGCGTTGCTGGCGTTTTTCCATAGGCTCCGCCCCCCTGACGAGCATCAC
AAAAATCGACGCTCAAGTCAGAGGTGGCGAAACCCGACAGGACTATAAAGATACCAGGCGTTTCCCCCTG
GAAGCTCCCTCGTGCGCTCTCCTGTTCCGACCCTGCCGCTTACCGGATACCTGTCCGCCTTTCTCCCTTC
GGGAAGCGTGGCGCTTTCTCATAGCTCACGCTGTAGGTATCTCAGTTCGGTGTAGGTCGTTCGCTCCAAG
CTGGGCTGTGTGCACGAACCCCCCGTTCAGCCCGACCGCTGCGCCTTATCCGGTAACTATCGTCTTGAGT
CCAACCCGGTAAGACACGACTTATCGCCACTGGCAGCAGCCACTGGTAACAGGATTAGCAGAGCGAGGTA
TGTAGGCGGTGCTACAGAGTTCTTGAAGTGGTGGCCTAACTACGGCTACACTAGAAGAACAGTATTTGGT
ATCTGCGCTCTGCTGAAGCCAGTTACCTTCGGAAAAAGAGTTGGTAGCTCTTGATCCGGCAAACAAACCA
CCGCTGGTAGCGGTGGTTTTTTTGTTTGCAAGCAGCAGATTACGCGCAGAAAAAAAGGATCTCAAGAAGA
TCCTTTGATCTTTTCTACGGGGTCTGACGCTCAGTGGAACGAAAACTCACGTTAAGGGATTTTGGTCATG
AGATTATCAAAAAGGATCTTCACCTAGATCCTTTTAAATTAAAAATGAAGTTTTAAATCAATCTAAAGTA
TATATGAGTAACCTGAGGCTATGGCAGGGCCTGCCGCCCCGACGTTGGCTGCGAGCCCTGGGCCTTCACC
CGAACTTGGGGGGTGGGGTGGGGAAAAGGAAGAAACGCGGGCGTATTGGCCCCAATGGGGTCTCGGTGGG
GTATCGACAGAGTGCCAGCCCTGGGACCGAACCCCGCGTTTATGAACAAACGACCCAACACCGTGCGTTT
TATTCTGTCTTTTTATTGCCGTCATAGCGCGGGTTCCTTCCGGTATTGTCTCCTTCCGTGTTTCAGTTAG
CCTCCCCCTAGGGTGGGCGAAGAACTCCAGCATGAGATCCCCGCGCTGGAGGATCATCCAGCCGGCGTCC
CGGAAAACGATTCCGAAGCCCAACCTTTCATAGAAGGCGGCGGTGGAATCGAAATCTCGTGATGGCAGGT
TGGGCGTCGCTTGGTCGGTCATTTCGAACCCCAGAGTCCCGCTCAGAAGAACTCGTCAAGAAGGCGATAG
AAGGCGATGCGCTGCGAATCGGGAGCGGCGATACCGTAAAGCACGAGGAAGCGGTCAGCCCATTCGCCGC
CAAGCTCTTCAGCAATATCACGGGTAGCCAACGCTATGTCCTGATAGCGATCCGCCACACCCAGCCGGCC
ACAGTCGATGAATCCAGAAAAGCGGCCATTTTCCACCATGATATTCGGCAAGCAGGCATCGCCATGGGTC
ACGACGAGATCCTCGCCGTCGGGCATGCTCGCCTTGAGCCTGGCGAACAGTTCGGCTGGCGCGAGCCCCT
GATGCTCTTCGTCCAGATCATCCTGATCGACAAGACCGGCTTCCATCCGAGTACGTGCTCGCTCGATGCG
ATGTTTCGCTTGGTGGTCGAATGGGCAGGTAGCCGGATCAAGCGTATGCAGCCGCCGCATTGCATCAGCC
ATGATGGATACTTTCTCGGCAGGAGCAAGGTGAGATGACAGGAGATCCTGCCCCGGCACTTCGCCCAATA
GCAGCCAGTCCCTTCCCGCTTCAGTGACAACGTCGAGCACAGCTGCGCAAGGAACGCCCGTCGTGGCCAG
CCACGATAGCCGCGCTGCCTCGTCTTGCAGTTCATTCAGGGCACCGGACAGGTCGGTCTTGACAAAAAGA
ACCGGGCGCCCCTGCGCTGACAGCCGGAACACGGCGGCATCAGAGCAGCCGATTGTCTGTTGTGCCCAGT
CATAGCCGAATAGCCTCTCCACCCAAGCGGCCGGAGAACCTGCGTGCAATCCATCTTGTTCAATCATGCG
AAACGATCCTCATCCTGTCTCTTGATCGATCTTTGCAAAAGCCTAGGCCTCCAAAAAAGCCTCCTCACTA
CTTCTGGAATAGCTCAGAGGCCGAGGCGGCCTCGGCCTCTGCATAAATAAAAAAAATTAGTCAGCCATGG
GGCGGAGAATGGGCGGAACTGGGCGGAGTTAGGGGCGGGATGGGCGGAGTTAGGGGCGGGACTATGGTTG
CTGACTAATTGAGATGCATGCTTTGCATACTTCTGCCTGCTGGGGAGCCTGGGGACTTTCCACACCTGGT
TGCTGACTAATTGAGATGCATGCTTTGCATACTTCTGCCTGCTGGGGAGCCTGGGGACTTTCCACACCCT
AACTGACACACATTCCACAGCTGGTTCTTTCCGCCTCAGGACTCTTCCTTTTTCAATATTATTGAAGCAT
TTATCAGGGTTATTGTCTCATGAGCGGATACATATTTGAATGTATTTAGAAAAATAAACAAATAGGGGTT
CCGCGCACATTTCCCCGAAAAGTGCCACCTG
[124 nt withheld, positions 5492-5615]
C
[91 nt withheld, positions 5617-5707]
A
[49 nt withheld, positions 5709-5757]
CCTTTGACGTTGGAGTCCACGTTCTTT
[37 nt withheld, positions 5785-5821]
ACCCTATCTCGGTCTATTCTTTTGATTTATAAGGGATTTTGCCGATTTCGGCCTATTGGTTAAAAAATGA
GCTGATTTAACAAAAATTTAACGCGAATTTT
