Features (pLannotate 1.2.2; 15 found; start..end, strand, type, name):
    108..487     +  enhancer       CMV enhancer: human cytomegalovirus immediate early enhancer
    489..688     +  promoter       CMV promoter: human cytomegalovirus (CMV) immediate early promoter
    717..735     +  promoter       T7 promoter: promoter for bacteriophage T7 RNA polymerase
    794..1834    +  CDS            NODAL: NODAL_HUMAN - Experimental evidence at protein level: Swiss-Prot protein existence level 1. Essential for mesoderm formation and axial patterning during embryonic development. From Homo sapiens (Human).
   1901..1925    +  CDS            3xFLAG (fragment): three tandem FLAG® epitope tags
   1971..2593    +  polyA_signal   hGH poly(A) signal: human growth hormone polyadenylation signal
   2742..3330    -  rep_origin     ori: high-copy-number ColE1/pMB1/pBR322/pUC origin of replication
   3552..3568    +  polyA_signal   bGH poly(A) signal (fragment): bovine growth hormone polyadenylation signal
   3659..3706    -  polyA_signal   HSV TK poly(A) signal: herpes simplex virus thymidine kinase polyadenylation signal (Cole and Stacy, 1985)
   3765..3917    -  CDS            ble (fragment): BLE_KLEPN - Experimental evidence at protein level: Swiss-Prot protein existence level 1. Binding protein with a strong affinity to the bleomycin family of antibiotics. Binds to CL990; an antimitotic-antibiotic compound. From Klebsiella pneumoniae.
   3938..4732    -  CDS            NeoR/KanR: aminoglycoside phosphotransferase from Tn5; aph(3')-II (or nptII); confers resistance to neomycin, kanamycin, and G418 (Geneticin®)
   4767..5124    -  promoter       SV40 promoter: SV40 enhancer and early promoter
   5126..5230    -  promoter       AmpR promoter: bla
   5257..5685    +  rep_origin     f1 ori (sequence partly withheld): f1 bacteriophage origin of replication; arrow indicates direction of (+) strand synthesis
   5716..5870    -  CDS            lacZα (fragment): LacZα fragment of β-galactosidase; lacZ fragment
>Addgene plasmid #115253 | NODAL-MYC-DYK-C312A | addgene full sequence | sequence record 222237 | Addgene NGS Result
TGGTTATATAGCATAAATCAATATTGGCTATTGGCCATTGCATACGTTGTATCTATATCATAATATGTAC
ATTTATATTGGCTCATGTCCAATATGACCGCCATGTTGACATTGATTATTGACTAGTTATTAATAGTAAT
CAATTACGGGGTCATTAGTTCATAGCCCATATATGGAGTTCCGCGTTACATAACTTACGGTAAATGGCCC
GCCTGGCTGACCGCCCAACGACCCCCGCCCATTGACGTCAATAATGACGTATGTTCCCATAGTAACGCCA
ATAGGGACTTTCCATTGACGTCAATGGGTGGAGTATTTACGGTAAACTGCCCACTTGGCAGTACATCAAG
TGTATCATATGCCAAGTCCGCCCCCTATTGACGTCAATGACGGTAAATGGCCCGCCTGGCATTATGCCCA
GTACATGACCTTACGGGACTTTCCTACTTGGCAGTACATCTACGTATTAGTCATCGCTATTACCATGGTG
ATGCGGTTTTGGCAGTACACCAATGGGCGTGGATAGCGGTTTGACTCACGGGGATTTCCAAGTCTCCACC
CCATTGACGTCAATGGGAGTTTGTTTTGGCACCAAAATCAACGGGACTTTCCAAAATGTCGTAATAACCC
CGCCCCGTTGACGCAAATGGGCGGTAGGCGTGTACGGTGGGAGGTCTATATAAGCAGAGCTCGTTTAGTG
AACCGTCAGAATTTTGTAATACGACTCACTATAGGGCGGCCGGGAATTCGTCGACTGGATCCGGTACCGA
GGAGATCTGCCGCCGCGATCGCCATGCACGCCCACTGCCTGCCCTTCCTTCTGCACGCCTGGTGGGCCCT
ACTCCAGGCGGGTGCTGCGACGGTGGCCACTGCGCTCCTGCGTACGCGGGGGCAGCCCTCGTCGCCATCC
CCTCTGGCGTACATGCTGAGCCTCTACCGCGACCCGCTGCCGAGGGCAGACATCATCCGCAGCCTACAGG
CAGAAGATGTGGCAGTGGATGGGCAGAACTGGACGTTTGCTTTTGACTTCTCCTTCCTGAGCCAACAAGA
GGATCTGGCATGGGCTGAGCTCCGGCTGCAGCTGTCCAGCCCTGTGGACCTCCCCACTGAGGGCTCACTT
GCCATTGAGATTTTCCACCAGCCAAAGCCCGACACAGAGCAGGCTTCAGACAGCTGCTTAGAGCGGTTTC
AGATGGACCTATTCACTGTCACTTTGTCCCAGGTCACCTTTTCCTTGGGCAGCATGGTTTTGGAGGTGAC
CAGGCCTCTCTCCAAGTGGCTGAAGCGCCCTGGGGCCCTGGAGAAGCAGATGTCCAGGGTAGCTGGAGAG
TGCTGGCCGCGGCCCCCCACACCGCCTGCCACCAATGTGCTCCTTATGCTCTACTCCAACCTCTCGCAGG
AGCAGAGGCAGCTGGGTGGGTCCACCTTGCTGTGGGAAGCCGAGAGCTCCTGGCGGGCCCAGGAGGGACA
GCTGTCCTGGGAGTGGGGCAAGAGGCACCGTCGACATCACTTGCCAGACAGAAGTCAACTGTGTCGGAAG
GTCAAGTTCCAGGTGGACTTCAACCTGATCGGATGGGGCTCCTGGATCATCTACCCCAAGCAGTACAACG
CCTATCGCTGTGAGGGCGAGTGTCCTAATCCTGTTGGGGAGGAGTTTCATCCGACCAACCATGCATACAT
CCAGAGTCTGCTGAAACGTTACCAGCCCCACCGAGTCCCTTCCACTGCCTGTGCCCCAGTGAAGACCAAG
CCGCTGAGCATGCTGTATGTGGATAATGGCAGAGTGCTCCTAGATCACCATAAAGACATGATCGTGGAAG
AATGTGGGTGCCTCACGCGTACGCGGCCGCTCGAGCAGAAACTCATCTCAGAAGAGGATCTGGCAGCAAA
TGATATCCTGGATTACAAGGATGACGACGATAAGGTTTAAACGGCCGGCCGCGGTCATAGCTGTTTCCTG
AACAGATCCCGGGTGGCATCCCTGTGACCCCTCCCCAGTGCCTCTCCTGGCCCTGGAAGTTGCCACTCCA
GTGCCCACCAGCCTTGTCCTAATAAAATTAAGTTGCATCATTTTGTCTGACTAGGTGTCCTTCTATAATA
TTATGGGGTGGAGGGGGGTGGTATGGAGCAAGGGGCAAGTTGGGAAGACAACCTGTAGGGCCTGCGGGGT
CTATTGGGAACCAAGCTGGAGTGCAGTGGCACAATCTTGGCTCACTGCAATCTCCGCCTCCTGGGTTCAA
GCGATTCTCCTGCCTCAGCCTCCCGAGTTGTTGGGATTCCAGGCATGCATGACCAGGCTCAGCTAATTTT
TGTTTTTTTGGTAGAGACGGGGTTTCACCATATTGGCCAGGCTGGTCTCCAACTCCTAATCTCAGGTGAT
CTACCCACCTTGGCCTCCCAAATTGCTGGGATTACAGGCGTGAACCACTGCTCCCTTCCCTGTCCTTCTG
ATTTTAAAATAACTATACCAGCAGGAGGACGTCCAGACACAGCATAGGCTACCTGGCCATGCCCAACCGG
TGGGACATTTGAGTTGCTTGCTTGGCACTGTCCTCTCATGCGTTGGGTCCACTCAGTAGATGCCTGTTGA
ATTGGGTACGCGGCCAGCGGCGAGCGGTATCAGCTCACTCAAAGGCGGTAATACGGTTATCCACAGAATC
AGGGGATAACGCAGGAAAGAACATGTGAGCAAAAGGCCAGCAAAAGGCCAGGAACCGTAAAAAGGCCGCG
TTGCTGGCGTTTTTCCATAGGCTCCGCCCCCCTGACGAGCATCACAAAAATCGACGCTCAAGTCAGAGGT
GGCGAAACCCGACAGGACTATAAAGATACCAGGCGTTTCCCCCTGGAAGCTCCCTCGTGCGCTCTCCTGT
TCCGACCCTGCCGCTTACCGGATACCTGTCCGCCTTTCTCCCTTCGGGAAGCGTGGCGCTTTCTCATAGC
TCACGCTGTAGGTATCTCAGTTCGGTGTAGGTCGTTCGCTCCAAGCTGGGCTGTGTGCACGAACCCCCCG
TTCAGCCCGACCGCTGCGCCTTATCCGGTAACTATCGTCTTGAGTCCAACCCGGTAAGACACGACTTATC
GCCACTGGCAGCAGCCACTGGTAACAGGATTAGCAGAGCGAGGTATGTAGGCGGTGCTACAGAGTTCTTG
AAGTGGTGGCCTAACTACGGCTACACTAGAAGAACAGTATTTGGTATCTGCGCTCTGCTGAAGCCAGTTA
CCTTCGGAAAAAGAGTTGGTAGCTCTTGATCCGGCAAACAAACCACCGCTGGTAGCGGTGGTTTTTTTGT
TTGCAAGCAGCAGATTACGCGCAGAAAAAAAGGATCTCAAGAAGATCCTTTGATCTTTTCTACGGGGTCT
GACGCTCAGTGGAACGAAAACTCACGTTAAGGGATTTTGGTCATGAGATTATCAAAAAGGATCTTCACCT
AGATCCTTTTAAATTAAAAATGAAGTTTTAAATCAATCTAAAGTATATATGAGTAACCTGAGGCTATGGC
AGGGCCTGCCGCCCCGACGTTGGCTGCGAGCCCTGGGCCTTCACCCGAACTTGGGGGGTGGGGTGGGGAA
AAGGAAGAAACGCGGGCGTATTGGCCCCAATGGGGTCTCGGTGGGGTATCGACAGAGTGCCAGCCCTGGG
ACCGAACCCCGCGTTTATGAACAAACGACCCAACACCGTGCGTTTTATTCTGTCTTTTTATTGCCGTCAT
AGCGCGGGTTCCTTCCGGTATTGTCTCCTTCCGTGTTTCAGTTAGCCTCCCCCTAGGGTGGGCGAAGAAC
TCCAGCATGAGATCCCCGCGCTGGAGGATCATCCAGCCGGCGTCCCGGAAAACGATTCCGAAGCCCAACC
TTTCATAGAAGGCGGCGGTGGAATCGAAATCTCGTGATGGCAGGTTGGGCGTCGCTTGGTCGGTCATTTC
GAACCCCAGAGTCCCGCTCAGAAGAACTCGTCAAGAAGGCGATAGAAGGCGATGCGCTGCGAATCGGGAG
CGGCGATACCGTAAAGCACGAGGAAGCGGTCAGCCCATTCGCCGCCAAGCTCTTCAGCAATATCACGGGT
AGCCAACGCTATGTCCTGATAGCGATCCGCCACACCCAGCCGGCCACAGTCGATGAATCCAGAAAAGCGG
CCATTTTCCACCATGATATTCGGCAAGCAGGCATCGCCATGGGTCACGACGAGATCCTCGCCGTCGGGCA
TGCTCGCCTTGAGCCTGGCGAACAGTTCGGCTGGCGCGAGCCCCTGATGCTCTTCGTCCAGATCATCCTG
ATCGACAAGACCGGCTTCCATCCGAGTACGTGCTCGCTCGATGCGATGTTTCGCTTGGTGGTCGAATGGG
CAGGTAGCCGGATCAAGCGTATGCAGCCGCCGCATTGCATCAGCCATGATGGATACTTTCTCGGCAGGAG
CAAGGTGAGATGACAGGAGATCCTGCCCCGGCACTTCGCCCAATAGCAGCCAGTCCCTTCCCGCTTCAGT
GACAACGTCGAGCACAGCTGCGCAAGGAACGCCCGTCGTGGCCAGCCACGATAGCCGCGCTGCCTCGTCT
TGCAGTTCATTCAGGGCACCGGACAGGTCGGTCTTGACAAAAAGAACCGGGCGCCCCTGCGCTGACAGCC
GGAACACGGCGGCATCAGAGCAGCCGATTGTCTGTTGTGCCCAGTCATAGCCGAATAGCCTCTCCACCCA
AGCGGCCGGAGAACCTGCGTGCAATCCATCTTGTTCAATCATGCGAAACGATCCTCATCCTGTCTCTTGA
TCGATCTTTGCAAAAGCCTAGGCCTCCAAAAAAGCCTCCTCACTACTTCTGGAATAGCTCAGAGGCCGAG
GCGGCCTCGGCCTCTGCATAAATAAAAAAAATTAGTCAGCCATGGGGCGGAGAATGGGCGGAACTGGGCG
GAGTTAGGGGCGGGATGGGCGGAGTTAGGGGCGGGACTATGGTTGCTGACTAATTGAGATGCATGCTTTG
CATACTTCTGCCTGCTGGGGAGCCTGGGGACTTTCCACACCTGGTTGCTGACTAATTGAGATGCATGCTT
TGCATACTTCTGCCTGCTGGGGAGCCTGGGGACTTTCCACACCCTAACTGACACACATTCCACAGCTGGT
TCTTTCCGCCTCAGGACTCTTCCTTTTTCAATATTATTGAAGCATTTATCAGGGTTATTGTCTCATGAGC
GGATACATATTTGAATGTATTTAGAAAAATAAACAAATAGGGGTTCCGCGCACATTTCCCCGAAAAGTGC
CACCTG
[124 nt withheld, positions 5257-5380]
C
[91 nt withheld, positions 5382-5472]
A
[49 nt withheld, positions 5474-5522]
CCTTTGACGTTGGAGTCCACGTTCTTT
[37 nt withheld, positions 5550-5586]
ACCCTATCTCGGTCTATTCTTTTGATTTATAAGGGATTTTGCCGATTTCGGCCTATTGGTTAAAAAATGA
GCTGATTTAACAAAAATTTAACGCGAATTTTAACAAAATATTAACGCTTACAATTTCCATTCGCCATTCA
GGCTGCGCAACTGTTGGGAAGGGCGATCGGTGCGGGCCTCTTCGCTATTACGCCAGCTGGCGAAAGGGGG
ATGTGCTGCAAGGCGATTAAGTTGGGTAACGCCAGGGTTTTCCCAGTCACGACGTTGTAAAACGACGGCC
AGTGCCAAGCTGATCTATACATTGAATCAATATTGGCAATTAGCCATATTAGTCAT
